Addgene plasmid #221069: poly H35R SUMO1
Purpose: Expression of poly H35R SUMO1 protein under T7 promoter
Depositing lab: Michael Rosen. Depositing organization: University of Texas Southwestern Medical Center. Publication: Surface Charge Can Modulate Phase Separation of Multidomain Proteins. Kim J, Qin S, Zhou HX, Rosen MK. J Am Chem Soc. 2024 Feb 7;146(5):3383-3395. doi: 10.1021/jacs.3c12789. Epub 2024 Jan 23. PubMed 38262618.
Backbone
  Vector backbone: pMAL
  Backbone size w/o insert (bp): 6600
  Vector type: Bacterial Expression
Growth in bacteria
  Bacterial resistance: Ampicillin, 100 μg/mL
  Growth temperature: 37°C
  Growth strain: DH5alpha
  Copy number: Low Copy
Gene/Insert
  Gene/Insert name: Five repeats of H35R SUMO1 each separated by (GGS)4
  Species: H. sapiens (human)
  Mutation: H35R
  Entrez Gene: SUMO1 (a.k.a. DAP1, GMP1, OFC10, PIC1, SENP2, SMT3, SMT3C, SMT3H3, UBL1)
  Promoter: tac
  Tag / fusion protein: MBP (N terminal on insert); His (C terminal on insert)
  Cloning method: Restriction Enzyme; 5′ cloning site NdeI (unknown if destroyed); 3′ cloning site BamHI (unknown if destroyed)
  Sequencing primers: 5′ GGTCGTCAGACTGTCGATGAAGCC; 3′ TGTCCTACTCAGGAGAGCGTTCAC
Resource information
  A portion of this plasmid was derived from a plasmid made by: Jonggul
Terms and licenses: Academic/Nonprofit Terms; Industry Terms: Not Available to Industry
How to cite: poly H35R SUMO1 was a gift from Michael Rosen (Addgene plasmid # 221069 ; http://n2t.net/addgene:221069 ; RRID:Addgene_221069)
