[The description below was written by a language model from this plasmid's Addgene catalogue record and pLannotate feature annotations shown in this document.]
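Description:
poly H35R SUMO1 is a bacterial expression plasmid built on a pMAL backbone for producing a multivalent SUMO1 protein in E. coli. It is selected with ampicillin through the bla (AmpR) gene and replicates from a ColE1/pMB1-type origin accompanied by rop and a bom region, consistent with the low-copy designation in the catalogue entry. An M13 phage origin is also present. The plasmid carries its own lacI gene under the lacIq promoter, supplying abundant lac repressor.

The insert encodes five tandem copies of human SUMO1, each carrying the H35R substitution and separated by (GGS)4 flexible linkers, cloned between NdeI and BamHI sites. The stated purpose mentions a T7 promoter, but both the promoter field and the feature table point to the tac promoter with a downstream lac operator, so expression is repressed by LacI and induced with IPTG. No T7 promoter is annotated. The open reading frame begins with a cytosolic (signal-sequence-free) maltose binding protein, followed by a TEV protease site, the SUMO1 repeats, a second TEV site and a C-terminal His tag. Both purification tags can therefore be cleaved off. Transcription ends at the rrnB T1 and T2 terminators.

The automated annotation labels only three SUMO-like segments, one of them matched to a fission yeast homologue. The unannotated gap between them is large enough to hold the remaining repeats. The associated publication concerns how surface charge modulates phase separation of multidomain proteins, which suggests this charge-altering variant is purified for such in vitro studies.
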