Features (pLannotate 1.2.2; 25 found; start..end, strand, type, name):
    217..238     +  protein_bind   CAP binding site: CAP binding activates transcription in the presence of cAMP. E. coli catabolite activator protein
    257..274     +  promoter       tet promoter (fragment): E. coli promoter for tetracycline efflux protein gene
    447..475     +  promoter       tac promoter: strong E. coli promoter; hybrid between the trp and lac UV5 promoters
    483..499     +  protein_bind   lac operator: The lac repressor binds to the lac operator to inhibit transcription in E. coli. This inhibition can be relieved by adding lactose or isopropyl-β-D-thiogalactopyranoside (IPTG). lac repressor encoded by lacI
    569..1669    +  CDS            MBP: maltose binding protein from E. coli; malE (mutated); This version of the gene does not encode a signal sequence, so MBP will remain in the cytosol.
   1742..1762    +  CDS            TEV site: tobacco etch virus (TEV) protease recognition and cleavage site
   1784..2071    +  CDS            pmt3 (fragment): PMT3_SCHPO - Also known as smt3, ubl2. Experimental evidence at protein level: Swiss-Prot protein existence level 1. Required for chromosome segregation where it may be involved in microtubule assembly. Loss of smt3 leads to an increase in telomere length. From Schizosaccharomyces pombe (strain 972 / ATCC 24843) (Fission yeast).
   2771..3055    +  CDS            SUMO1 (fragment): SUMO1_HUMAN - Also known as SMT3C, SMT3H3, UBL1. Experimental evidence at protein level: Swiss-Prot protein existence level 1. Ubiquitin-like protein that can be covalently attached to proteins as a monomer or a lysine-linked polymer. Covalent attachment via an isopeptide bond to its substrates requires prior activation by the E1 complex SAE1-SAE2 and linkage to the E2 enzyme UBE2I, and can be promoted by E3 ligases such as PIAS1-4, RANBP2 or CBX4. This post- translational modification on lysine residues of proteins plays a crucial role in a number of cellular processes such as nuclear transpo
   3098..3382    +  CDS            SUMO1 (fragment): SUMO1_HUMAN - Also known as SMT3C, SMT3H3, UBL1. Experimental evidence at protein level: Swiss-Prot protein existence level 1. Ubiquitin-like protein that can be covalently attached to proteins as a monomer or a lysine-linked polymer. Covalent attachment via an isopeptide bond to its substrates requires prior activation by the E1 complex SAE1-SAE2 and linkage to the E2 enzyme UBE2I, and can be promoted by E3 ligases such as PIAS1-4, RANBP2 or CBX4. This post- translational modification on lysine residues of proteins plays a crucial role in a number of cellular processes such as nuclear transpo
   3410..3430    +  CDS            TEV site: tobacco etch virus (TEV) protease recognition and cleavage site
   3431..3447    +  CDS            capTEV™ (fragment): composite tag for in vivo biotinylation, TEV protease cleavage, and 6xHis tagging
   3460..3614    +  CDS            lacZα (fragment): LacZα fragment of β-galactosidase; lacZ fragment
   3707..3822    +  ncRNA          5S rRNA: Accession: RF00001 - 5S ribosomal RNA
   3826..3912    +  terminator     rrnB T1 terminator: Escherichia coli rrnB; transcription terminator T1 from the E. coli rrnB gene
   4004..4031    +  terminator     rrnB T2 terminator: transcription terminator T2 from the E. coli rrnB gene
   4050..4141    +  promoter       AmpR promoter: bla
   4142..5002    +  CDS            AmpR: β-lactamase; bla; confers resistance to ampicillin, carbenicillin, and related antibiotics
   5044..5557    -  rep_origin     M13 ori (sequence partly withheld): M13 bacteriophage origin of replication; arrow indicates direction of (+) strand synthesis
   5668..6256    +  rep_origin     ori: high-copy-number ColE1/pMB1/pBR322/pUC origin of replication
   6442..6511    -  misc_feature   bom (fragment): basis of mobility region from pBR322
   6509..6607    -  misc_feature   bom (fragment): basis of mobility region from pBR322
   6709..6900    -  CDS            rop: Rop protein, which maintains plasmids at low copy number; rop
   6917..7297    +  CDS            YPB1_ECOLX: Protein predicted: Swiss-Prot protein existence level 4. From Escherichia coli.
   7396..7473    +  promoter       lacIq promoter: lacI (mutant); In the lacIq allele, a single base change in the promoter boosts expression of the lacI gene about 10-fold.
   7474..204     +  CDS            lacI (across the origin): lac repressor; lacI; The lac repressor binds to the lac operator to inhibit transcription in E. coli. This inhibition can be relieved by adding lactose or isopropyl-β-D-thiogalactopyranoside (IPTG).
>Addgene plasmid #221069 | poly H35R SUMO1 | addgene full sequence | sequence record 459209 | Addgene NGS Result
CGCCTGCTGGGGCAAACCAGCGTGGACCGCTTGCTGCAACTCTCTCAGGGCCAGGCGGTGAAGGGCAATC
AGCTGTTGCCCGTCTCACTGGTGAAAAGAAAAACCACCCTGGCGCCCAATACGCAAACCGCCTCTCCCCG
CGCGTTGGCCGATTCATTAATGCAGCTGGCACGACAGGTTTCCCGACTGGAAAGCGGGCAGTGAGCGCAA
CGCAATTAATGTAAGTTAGCTCACTCATTAGGCACAATTCTCATGTTTGACAGCTTATCATCGACTGCAC
GGTGCACCAATGCTTCTGGCGTCAGGCAGCCATCGGAAGCTGTGGTATGGCTGTGCAGGTCGTAAATCAC
TGCATAATTCGTGTCGCTCAAGGCGCACTCCCGTTCTGGATAATGTTTTTTGCGCCGACATCATAACGGT
TCTGGCAAATATTCTGAAATGAGCTGTTGACAATTAATCATCGGCTCGTATAATGTGTGGAATTGTGAGC
GGATAACAATTTCACACAGGAAACAGCCAGTCCGTTTAGGTGTTTTCACGAGCACTTCACCAACAAGGAC
CATAGATTATGAAAACTGAAGAAGGTAAACTGGTAATCTGGATTAACGGCGATAAAGGCTATAACGGTCT
CGCTGAAGTCGGTAAGAAATTCGAGAAAGATACCGGAATTAAAGTCACCGTTGAGCATCCGGATAAACTG
GAAGAGAAATTCCCACAGGTTGCGGCAACTGGCGATGGCCCTGACATTATCTTCTGGGCACACGACCGCT
TTGGTGGCTACGCTCAATCTGGCCTGTTGGCTGAAATCACCCCGGACAAAGCGTTCCAGGACAAGCTGTA
TCCGTTTACCTGGGATGCCGTACGTTACAACGGCAAGCTGATTGCTTACCCGATCGCTGTTGAAGCGTTA
TCGCTGATTTATAACAAAGATCTGCTGCCGAACCCGCCAAAAACCTGGGAAGAGATCCCGGCGCTGGATA
AAGAACTGAAAGCGAAAGGTAAGAGCGCGCTGATGTTCAACCTGCAAGAACCGTACTTCACCTGGCCGCT
GATTGCTGCTGACGGGGGTTATGCGTTCAAGTATGAAAACGGCAAGTACGACATTAAAGACGTGGGCGTG
GATAACGCTGGCGCGAAAGCGGGTCTGACCTTCCTGGTTGACCTGATTAAAAACAAACACATGAATGCAG
ACACCGATTACTCCATCGCAGAAGCTGCCTTTAATAAAGGCGAAACAGCGATGACCATCAACGGCCCGTG
GGCATGGTCCAACATCGACACCAGCAAAGTGAATTATGGTGTAACGGTACTGCCGACCTTCAAGGGTCAA
CCATCCAAACCGTTCGTTGGCGTGCTGAGCGCAGGTATTAACGCCGCCAGTCCGAACAAAGAGCTGGCAA
AAGAGTTCCTCGAAAACTATCTGCTGACTGATGAAGGTCTGGAAGCGGTTAATAAAGACAAACCGCTGGG
TGCCGTAGCGCTGAAGTCTTACGAGGAAGAGTTGGCGAAAGATCCACGTATTGCCGCCACCATGGAAAAC
GCCCAGAAAGGTGAAATCATGCCGAACATCCCGCAGATGTCCGCTTTCTGGTATGCCGTGCGTACTGCGG
TGATCAACGCCGCCAGCGGTCGTCAGACTGTCGATGAAGCCCTGAAAGACGCGCAGACTAATTCGAGCTC
GAACAACAACAACAATAACAATAACAACAACCTCGGGATCGAGGGAAGGATTTCAGAATTTGAAAACCTG
TATTTTCAGGGCCATATGGGAGGCGGCTCAGGTGGTTCTATGTCTGATCAAGAGGCGAAGCCATCCACGG
AGGACTTGGGAGATAAAAAGGAGGGGGAATATATTAAACTTAAGGTCATCGGTCAAGATTCATCAGAAAT
CCGGTTTAAAGTGAAAATGACGACGCACTTGAAAAAATTAAAAGAATCCTACTGCCAGCGGCAAGGCGTA
CCGATGAATAGCTTGCGGTTTTTGTTCGAAGGACAGCGTATTGCCGACAATCATACTCCAAAAGAACTCG
GAATGGAAGAGGAAGATGTCATTGAGGTCTACCAAGAACAAACAGTTGTAGGGGGATCTGGTGGCTCTGG
CGGAAGTGGCGGGTCGATGTCGGACCAAGAGGCGAAACCAAGTACCGAGGACCTGGGAGACAAGAAGGAA
GGTGAGTATATCAAGCTCAAAGTTATTGGGCAGGACTCATCTGAAATTCGGTTTAAGGTTAAAATGACCA
CTCATCTTAAAAAACTGAAGGAGTCCTATTGCCAGCGTCAGGGGGTACCAATGAACTCACTGCGTTTCCT
CTTTGAGGGACAGCGCATCGCGGATAACCATACCCCAAAGGAACTTGGAATGGAGGAGGAAGATGTGATC
GAAGTTTACCAAGAGCAAACCGTGGTTGGCGGTTCTGGGGGCTCTGGGGGGTCGGGGGGCAGCATGTCCG
ATCAAGAGGCTAAACCATCTACTGAAGATCTCGGGGATAAAAAGGAGGGAGAATATATCAAGTTAAAAGT
AATCGGACAAGACTCAAGTGAAATCCGCTTCAAAGTAAAGATGACCACCCATCTCAAAAAGCTTAAAGAG
TCTTATTGTCAGCGCCAAGGGGTGCCAATGAATAGCCTGCGGTTTCTTTTCGAAGGTCAGCGGATTGCAG
ACAACCATACACCTAAGGAGTTAGGTATGGAGGAGGAGGATGTCATCGAAGTCTATCAAGAACAGACAGT
CGTTGGAGGATCTGGCGGCTCCGGTGGGTCGGGCGGTAGCATGTCAGATCAAGAAGCCAAACCGAGCACA
GAAGACTTAGGGGACAAAAAAGAAGGGGAATACATTAAGTTAAAGGTGATTGGCCAAGACAGCTCGGAAA
TCAGATTCAAGGTAAAAATGACTACACACCTTAAGAAATTAAAGGAATCTTACTGTCAACGGCAAGGTGT
CCCTATGAACTCTTTGCGTTTTCTGTTCGAAGGGCAACGTATTGCCGATAACCACACCCCGAAGGAGCTC
GGCATGGAAGAAGAAGACGTGATTGAAGTGTATCAAGAACAAACCGTCGTCGGTGGGAGCGGGGGTAGCG
GTGGAAGTGGAGGTTCAATGAGTGATCAGGAAGCGAAGCCGTCGACGGAAGACCTCGGTGATAAAAAGGA
GGGCGAGTACATCAAACTTAAAGTAATTGGTCAGGATAGCTCTGAGATTCGTTTTAAAGTCAAAATGACA
ACCCACCTGAAGAAACTTAAGGAAAGCTATTGCCAACGCCAGGGAGTCCCGATGAATTCGCTTCGCTTTT
TATTTGAAGGTCAGCGTATCGCTGATAATCACACTCCGAAAGAGTTGGGGATGGAGGAGGAGGATGTTAT
TGAGGTGTACCAAGAACAGACCGTAGTAGGCGGCTCCTGTGGTGGATCCGAAAACCTGTATTTTCAGGGC
CATCATCATCATCATCACTGAAAGCTTGGCACTGGCCGTCGTTTTACAACGTCGTGACTGGGAAAACCCT
GGCGTTACCCAACTTAATCGCCTTGCAGCACATCCCCCTTTCGCCAGCTGGCGTAATAGCGAAGAGGCCC
GCACCGATCGCCCTTCCCAACAGTTGCGCAGCCTGAATGGCGAATGGCAGCTTGGCTGTTTTGGCGGATG
AGATAAGATTTTCAGCCTGATACAGATTAAATCAGAACGCAGAAGCGGTCTGATAAAACAGAATTTGCCT
GGCGGCAGTAGCGCGGTGGTCCCACCTGACCCCATGCCGAACTCAGAAGTGAAACGCCGTAGCGCCGATG
GTAGTGTGGGGTCTCCCCATGCGAGAGTAGGGAACTGCCAGGCATCAAATAAAACGAAAGGCTCAGTCGA
AAGACTGGGCCTTTCGTTTTATCTGTTGTTTGTCGGTGAACGCTCTCCTGAGTAGGACAAATCCGCCGGG
AGCGGATTTGAACGTTGCGAAGCAACGGCCCGGAGGGTGGCGGGCAGGACGCCCGCCATAAACTGCCAGG
CATCAAATTAAGCAGAAGGCCATCCTGACGGATGGCCTTTTTGCGTTTCTACAAACTCTTTTGTTTATTT
TTCTAAATACATTCAAATATGTATCCGCTCATGAGACAATAACCCTGATAAATGCTTCAATAATATTGAA
AAAGGAAGAGTATGAGTATTCAACATTTCCGTGTCGCCCTTATTCCCTTTTTTGCGGCATTTTGCCTTCC
TGTTTTTGCTCACCCAGAAACGCTGGTGAAAGTAAAAGATGCTGAAGATCAGTTGGGTGCACGAGTGGGT
TACATCGAACTGGATCTCAACAGCGGTAAGATCCTTGAGAGTTTTCGCCCCGAAGAACGTTTCCCAATGA
TGAGCACTTTTAAAGTTCTGCTATGTGGCGCGGTATTATCCCGTGTTGACGCCGGGCAAGAGCAACTCGG
TCGCCGCATACACTATTCTCAGAATGACTTGGTTGAGTACTCACCAGTCACAGAAAAGCATCTTACGGAT
GGCATGACAGTAAGAGAATTATGCAGTGCTGCCATAACCATGAGTGATAACACTGCGGCCAACTTACTTC
TGACAACGATCGGAGGACCGAAGGAGCTAACCGCTTTTTTGCACAACATGGGGGATCATGTAACTCGCCT
TGATCGTTGGGAACCGGAGCTGAATGAAGCCATACCAAACGACGAGCGTGACACCACGATGCCTGTAGCA
ATGGCAACAACGTTGCGCAAACTATTAACTGGCGAACTACTTACTCTAGCTTCCCGGCAACAATTAATAG
ACTGGATGGAGGCGGATAAAGTTGCAGGACCACTTCTGCGCTCGGCCCTTCCGGCTGGCTGGTTTATTGC
TGATAAATCTGGAGCCGGTGAGCGTGGGTCTCGCGGTATCATTGCAGCACTGGGGCCAGATGGTAAGCCC
TCCCGTATCGTAGTTATCTACACGACGGGGAGTCAGGCAACTATGGATGAACGAAATAGACAGATCGCTG
AGATAGGTGCCTCACTGATTAAGCATTGGTAACTGTCAGACCAAGTTTACTCATATATACTTTAGATTGA
TT
[38 nt withheld, positions 5043-5080]
A
[37 nt withheld, positions 5082-5118]
ATTTTGTTAAAATTCGCGTTAAATTTTTGTTAAATCAGCTCATTTTTTAACCAATAGGCCGAAATCGGCA
AAATCCCTTATAAATCAAAAGAATAGCCCGAGATAGGGT
[37 nt withheld, positions 5228-5264]
AAAGAACGTGGACTCCAACGTCAAAGG
[141 nt withheld, positions 5292-5432]
G
[125 nt withheld, positions 5434-5558]
AAAGGATCTAGGTGAAGATCCTTTTTGATAATCTCATGACCAAAATCCCTTAACGTGAGTTTTCGTTCCA
CTGAGCGTCAGACCCCGTAGAAAAGATCAAAGGATCTTCTTGAGATCCTTTTTTTCTGCGCGTAATCTGC
TGCTTGCAAACAAAAAAACCACCGCTACCAGCGGTGGTTTGTTTGCCGGATCAAGAGCTACCAACTCTTT
TTCCGAAGGTAACTGGCTTCAGCAGAGCGCAGATACCAAATACTGTCCTTCTAGTGTAGCCGTAGTTAGG
CCACCACTTCAAGAACTCTGTAGCACCGCCTACATACCTCGCTCTGCTAATCCTGTTACCAGTGGCTGCT
GCCAGTGGCGATAAGTCGTGTCTTACCGGGTTGGACTCAAGACGATAGTTACCGGATAAGGCGCAGCGGT
CGGGCTGAACGGGGGGTTCGTGCACACAGCCCAGCTTGGAGCGAACGACCTACACCGAACTGAGATACCT
ACAGCGTGAGCTATGAGAAAGCGCCACGCTTCCCGAAGGGAGAAAGGCGGACAGGTATCCGGTAAGCGGC
AGGGTCGGAACAGGAGAGCGCACGAGGGAGCTTCCAGGGGGAAACGCCTGGTATCTTTATAGTCCTGTCG
GGTTTCGCCACCTCTGACTTGAGCGTCGATTTTTGTGATGCTCGTCAGGGGGGCGGAGCCTATGGAAAAA
CGCCAGCAACGCGGCCTTTTTACGGTTCCTGGCCTTTTGCTGGCCTTTTGCTCACATGTTCTTTCCTGCG
TTATCCCCTGATTCTGTGGATAACCGTATTACCGCCTTTGAGTGAGCTGATACCGCTCGCCGCAGCCGAA
CGACCGAGCGCAGCGAGTCAGTGAGCGAGGAAGCGGAAGAGCGCCTGATGCGGTATTTTCTCCTTACGCA
TCTGTGCGGTATTTCACACCGCATGTGGTGCACTCTCAGTACACCGCATGTGGTGCACTCTCAGTACAAT
CTGCTCTGATGCCGCATAGTTAAGCCAGTATACACTCCGCTATCGCTACGTGACTGGGTCATGGCTGCGC
CCCGACACCCGCCAACACCCGCTGACGCGCCCTGACGGGCTTGTCTGCTCCCGGCATCCGCTTACAGACA
AGCTGTGACCGTCTCCGGGAGCTGCATGTGTCAGAGGTTTTCACCGTCATCACCGAAACGCGCGAGGCAG
CTGCGGTAAAGCTCATCAGCGTGGTCGTGCAGCGATTCACAGATGTCTGCCTGTTCATCCGCGTCCAGCT
CGTTGAGTTTCTCCAGAAGCGTTAATGTCTGGCTTCTGATAAAGCGGGCCATGTTAAGGGCGGTTTTTTC
CTGTTTGGTCACTGATGCCTCCGTGTAAGGGGGATTTCTGTTCATGGGGGTAATGATACCGATGAAACGA
GAGAGGATGCTCACGATACGGGTTACTGATGATGAACATGCCCGGTTACTGGAACGTTGTGAGGGTAAAC
AACTGGCGGTATGGATGCGGCGGGACCAGAGAAAAATCACTCAGGGTCAATGCCAGCGCTTCGTTAATAC
AGATGTAGGTGTTCCACAGGGTAGCCAGCAGCATCCTGCGATGCAGATCCGGAACATAATGGTGCAGGGC
GCTGACTTCCGCGTTTCCAGACTTTACGAAACACGGAAACCGAAGACCATTCATGTTGTTGCTCAGGTCG
CAGACGTTTTGCAGCAGCAGTCGCTTCACGTTCGCTCGCGTATCGGTGATTCATTCTGCTAACCAGTAAG
GCAACCCCGCCAGCCTAGCCGGGTCCTCAACGACAGGAGCACGATCATGCGCACCCGTGGCCAGGACCCA
ACGCTGCCCGAAATTCCGACACCATCGAATGGTGCAAAACCTTTCGCGGTATGGCATGATAGCGCCCGGA
AGAGAGTCAATTCAGGGTGGTGAATGTGAAACCAGTAACGTTATACGATGTCGCAGAGTATGCCGGTGTC
TCTTATCAGACCGTTTCCCGCGTGGTGAACCAGGCCAGCCACGTTTCTGCGAAAACGCGGGAAAAAGTGG
AAGCGGCGATGGCGGAGCTGAATTACATTCCCAACCGCGTGGCACAACAACTGGCGGGCAAACAGTCGTT
GCTGATTGGCGTTGCCACCTCCAGTCTGGCCCTGCACGCGCCGTCGCAAATTGTCGCGGCGATTAAATCT
CGCGCCGATCAACTGGGTGCCAGCGTGGTGGTGTCGATGGTAGAACGAAGCGGCGTCGAAGCCTGTAAAG
CGGCGGTGCACAATCTTCTCGCGCAACGCGTCAGTGGGCTGATCATTAACTATCCGCTGGATGACCAGGA
TGCCATTGCTGTGGAAGCTGCCTGCACTAATGTTCCGGCGTTATTTCTTGATGTCTCTGACCAGACACCC
ATCAACAGTATTATTTTCTCCCATGAAGACGGTACGCGACTGGGCGTGGAGCATCTGGTCGCATTGGGTC
ACCAGCAAATCGCGCTGTTAGCGGGCCCATTAAGTTCTGTCTCGGCGCGTCTGCGTCTGGCTGGCTGGCA
TAAATATCTCACTCGCAATCAAATTCAGCCGATAGCGGAACGGGAAGGCGACTGGAGTGCCATGTCCGGT
TTTCAACAAACCATGCAAATGCTGAATGAGGGCATCGTTCCCACTGCGATGCTGGTTGCCAACGATCAGA
TGGCGCTGGGCGCAATGCGCGCCATTACCGAGTCCGGGCTGCGCGTTGGTGCGGATATCTCGGTAGTGGG
ATACGACGATACCGAAGACAGCTCATGTTATATCCCGCCGTTAACCACCATCAAACAGGATTTT
