>Addgene plasmid #221069 | poly H35R SUMO1 | depositor partial sequence | sequence record 433089 | Insert
CATATGGGAGGCGGCTCAGGTGGTTCTATGTCTGATCAAGAGGCGAAGCCATCCACGGAGGACTTGGGAG
ATAAAAAGGAGGGGGAATATATTAAACTTAAGGTCATCGGTCAAGATTCATCAGAAATCCGGTTTAAAGT
GAAAATGACGACGCACTTGAAAAAATTAAAAGAATCCTACTGCCAGCGGCAAGGCGTACCGATGAATAGC
TTGCGGTTTTTGTTCGAAGGACAGCGTATTGCCGACAATCATACTCCAAAAGAACTCGGAATGGAAGAGG
AAGATGTCATTGAGGTCTACCAAGAACAAACAGTTGTAGGGGGATCTGGTGGCTCTGGCGGAAGTGGCGG
GTCGATGTCGGACCAAGAGGCGAAACCAAGTACCGAGGACCTGGGAGACAAGAAGGAAGGTGAGTATATC
AAGCTCAAAGTTATTGGGCAGGACTCATCTGAAATTCGGTTTAAGGTTAAAATGACCACTCATCTTAAAA
AACTGAAGGAGTCCTATTGCCAGCGTCAGGGGGTACCAATGAACTCACTGCGTTTCCTCTTTGAGGGACA
GCGCATCGCGGATAACCATACCCCAAAGGAACTTGGAATGGAGGAGGAAGATGTGATCGAAGTTTACCAA
GAGCAAACCGTGGTTGGCGGTTCTGGGGGCTCTGGGGGGTCGGGGGGCAGCATGTCCGATCAAGAGGCTA
AACCATCTACTGAAGATCTCGGGGATAAAAAGGAGGGAGAATATATCAAGTTAAAAGTAATCGGACAAGA
CTCAAGTGAAATCCGCTTCAAAGTAAAGATGACCACCCATCTCAAAAAGCTTAAAGAGTCTTATTGTCAG
CGCCAAGGGGTGCCAATGAATAGCCTGCGGTTTCTTTTCGAAGGTCAGCGGATTGCAGACAACCATACAC
CTAAGGAGTTAGGTATGGAGGAGGAGGATGTCATCGAAGTCTATCAAGAACAGACAGTCGTTGGAGGATC
TGGCGGCTCCGGTGGGTCGGGCGGTAGCATGTCAGATCAAGAAGCCAAACCGAGCACAGAAGACTTAGGG
GACAAAAAAGAAGGGGAATACATTAAGTTAAAGGTGATTGGCCAAGACAGCTCGGAAATCAGATTCAAGG
TAAAAATGACTACACACCTTAAGAAATTAAAGGAATCTTACTGTCAACGGCAAGGTGTCCCTATGAACTC
TTTGCGTTTTCTGTTCGAAGGGCAACGTATTGCCGATAACCACACCCCGAAGGAGCTCGGCATGGAAGAA
GAAGACGTGATTGAAGTGTATCAAGAACAAACCGTCGTCGGTGGGAGCGGGGGTAGCGGTGGAAGTGGAG
GTTCAATGAGTGATCAGGAAGCGAAGCCGTCGACGGAAGACCTCGGTGATAAAAAGGAGGGCGAGTACAT
CAAACTTAAAGTAATTGGTCAGGATAGCTCTGAGATTCGTTTTAAAGTCAAAATGACAACCCACCTGAAG
AAACTTAAGGAAAGCTATTGCCAACGCCAGGGAGTCCCGATGAATTCGCTTCGCTTTTTATTTGAAGGTC
AGCGTATCGCTGATAATCACACTCCGAAAGAGTTGGGGATGGAGGAGGAGGATGTTATTGAGGTGTACCA
AGAACAGACCGTAGTAGGCGGCTCCTGTGGTGGATCC
